Addgene plasmid #167170: R
Purpose: Expresses the full Leptodactylus latrans Na+K+ATPase with ATP1A1-R variant in Sf9 cells
Depositing lab: Susanne Dobler. Depositing organization: Universitaet Hamburg. Publication: Concerted evolution reveals co-adapted amino acid substitutions in Na(+)K(+)-ATPase of frogs that prey on toxic toads. Mohammadi S, Yang L, Harpak A, Herrera-Alvarez S, Del Pilar Rodriguez-Ordonez M, Peng J, Zhang K, Storz JF, Dobler S, Crawford AJ, Andolfatto P. Curr Biol. 2021 Jun 21;31(12):2530-2538.e10. doi: 10.1016/j.cub.2021.03.089. Epub 2021 Apr 21. PubMed 33887183.
Backbone
  Vector backbone: pFastBac Dual
  Backbone manufacturer: Thermo Fisher
  Backbone size w/o insert (bp): 5193
  Total vector size (bp): 9183
  Vector type: Bacterial Expression, Insect Expression
Growth in bacteria
  Bacterial resistance: Ampicillin, 100 μg/mL
  Growth temperature: 37°C
  Growth strain: DH5alpha
  Growth instructions: Please note XL10-Gold used in this study
  Copy number: Unknown
Gene/Insert 1
  Gene/Insert name: ATP1A1-R (alt names: ATP1A1; Na+K+ATPase alpha 1)
  Species: Leptodactylus latrans
  Insert size (bp): 3075
  Promoter: PH
  Cloning method: Restriction Enzyme; 5′ cloning site SpeI (unknown if destroyed); 3′ cloning site NotI (unknown if destroyed)
  Sequencing primers: 5′ ATTCCGGATTATTCATACCGTCCCACCATCG; 3′ GTGGTATGGCTGATTATGATCCTCTAGTACTTCTC
Gene/Insert 2
  Gene/Insert name: ATP1B1 (alt name: Na+K+ATPase beta 1)
  Species: Leptodactylus latrans
  Insert size (bp): 915
  Promoter: P10
  Cloning method: Restriction Enzyme; 5′ cloning site XhoI (unknown if destroyed); 3′ cloning site KpnI (unknown if destroyed)
  Sequencing primers: 5′ CGGGTTCCTTCCGGTATTGTCTCCTTC; 3′ ACGGACCTTTAATTCAACCCAACACAATATA
Terms and licenses: Academic/Nonprofit Terms; Industry Terms: Not Available to Industry
How to cite: R was a gift from Susanne Dobler (Addgene plasmid # 167170 ; http://n2t.net/addgene:167170 ; RRID:Addgene_167170)
