[The description below was written by a language model from this plasmid's Addgene catalogue record and pLannotate feature annotations shown in this document.]
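Description:
R is a baculovirus donor (transfer) plasmid built on the pFastBac Dual backbone, designed to co-express both subunits of the Na+/K+-ATPase of the frog Leptodactylus latrans in Sf9 insect cells. It is propagated in E. coli through a high-copy ColE1/pUC-type origin with ampicillin selection, and it also carries an f1 origin. The catalogue lists a total size of about 9.2 kb, which agrees closely with the sequenced record.

The payload consists of two divergently oriented expression cassettes. The polyhedrin (PH) promoter drives ATP1A1-R, the roughly 3.1 kb catalytic alpha-1 subunit in its "R" variant, followed by an SV40 polyadenylation signal. On the opposite strand, the p10 promoter drives the roughly 0.9 kb ATP1B1 beta-1 subunit, terminated by the HSV TK polyadenylation signal. The automated annotation labels these coding sequences by their closest database homologues (cane toad ATP1A1 and mouse Atp1b1), but the catalogue identifies both as L. latrans genes. No epitope or purification tags are recorded. Both cassettes, together with a gentamicin resistance gene, lie between the Tn7L and Tn7R ends. This mini-Tn7 arrangement allows the block to be transposed into a baculovirus shuttle bacmid in a suitable E. coli strain, and the resulting recombinant bacmid is used to produce virus for infecting insect cells.

Because both very late baculoviral promoters are active in the same infected cell, the alpha and beta subunits are produced together and can assemble into the complete pump. The associated study concerns co-adapted amino acid substitutions in the Na+/K+-ATPase of frogs that prey on toxic toads, so the construct serves to produce the recombinant enzyme carrying this ATP1A1 variant.
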