Features (pLannotate 1.2.2; 18 found; start..end, strand, type, name):
      1..92      +  promoter       polyhedrin promoter: polh from Autographa californica; promoter for the baculovirus polyhedrin gene
    185..3256    +  CDS            ATP1A1: AT1A1_RHIMB - Experimental evidence at protein level: Swiss-Prot protein existence level 1. This is the catalytic component of the active enzyme, which catalyzes the hydrolysis of ATP coupled with the exchange of sodium and potassium ions across the plasma membrane. This action creates the electrochemical gradient of sodium and potassium ions, providing the energy for active transport of various nutrients. From Rhinella marina (Cane toad) (Bufo marinus).
   3319..3402    +  CDS            large T antigen (fragment): large T antigen from SV40 (simian virus 40)
   3425..3559    +  polyA_signal   SV40 poly(A) signal: SV40 polyadenylation signal
   3588..3753    -  mobile_element Tn7L: mini-Tn7 element (left end of the Tn7 transposon) Tn7
   3916..3932    +  CDS            lacZα (fragment): LacZα fragment of β-galactosidase; lacZ fragment
   3937..4391    +  rep_origin     f1 ori (sequence partly withheld): f1 bacteriophage origin of replication; arrow indicates direction of (+) strand synthesis
   4417..4521    +  promoter       AmpR promoter: bla
   4522..5382    +  CDS            AmpR: β-lactamase; bla; confers resistance to ampicillin, carbenicillin, and related antibiotics
   5553..6141    +  rep_origin     ori: high-copy-number ColE1/pMB1/pBR322/pUC origin of replication
   6327..6378    -  misc_feature   bom (fragment): basis of mobility region from pBR322
   6446..6670    -  mobile_element Tn7R: mini-Tn7 element (right end of the Tn7 transposon) Tn7
   6737..7270    -  CDS            GmR: gentamycin acetyltransferase; aacC1; confers resistance to gentamycin
   7459..7487    -  promoter       Pc promoter: intI1 (promoter lies within the coding sequence); class 1 integron promoter
   7465..7824    -  CDS            YPR2_ECOLX (fragment): Protein predicted: Swiss-Prot protein existence level 4. From Escherichia coli.
   7995..8043    -  polyA_signal   HSV TK poly(A) signal: herpes simplex virus thymidine kinase polyadenylation signal (Cole and Stacy, 1985)
   8120..9028    -  CDS            Atp1b1: AT1B1_MOUSE - Also known as Atp4b. Experimental evidence at protein level: Swiss-Prot protein existence level 1. Involved in cell adhesion and establishing epithelial cell polarity. From Mus musculus (Mouse).
   9063..9172    -  promoter       p10 promoter: baculovirus promoter for expression in insect cells
>Addgene plasmid #167170 | R | addgene full sequence | sequence record 334472 | Addgene NGS Result
ATCATGGAGATAATTAAAATGATAACCATCTCGCAAATAAATAAGTATTTTACTGTTTTCGTAACAGTTT
TGTAATAAAAAAACCTATAAATATTCCGGATTATTCATACCGTCCCACCATCGGGCGCGGATCCCGGTCC
GAAGCGCGCGGAATTCAAAGGCCTACGTCGACGAGCTCACTAGTATGGGATACGGGGCCGGACGTGATGA
GTATGAGCCCGCAGCCACTTCTGAACATGGCGGCAAGAAGAAAGGCAAAGGGAAGGATAAGGATAAGGAT
ATGGATGAGCTCAAGAAGGAAGTGGCACTGGATGACCATAAGATGACCCTAGATGAGCTGCATCGCAAGT
ATGGAACCGACCTGACCAGGGGGCTTACCACAGAACGGGCAGCCGAAATCCTGGCACGAGATGGTCCAAA
TGCCTTGACCCCACCTCCAACCACCCCAGAATGGGTGAAGTTCTGCCGCCAGCTGTTTGGAGGCTTCTCT
ATGCTGCTGTGGATCGGGGCCTTTCTCTGCTTCCTGGCATATGGTATTCGTACTGCAACTGAGGATGAGC
CACAAAATGATGATCTCTACCTCGGTGTTGTACTGTCCGCTGTCGTCATAGTCACTGGCTGCTTTTCCTA
CTACCAAGAAGCAAAGAGCTCAAAGATCATGGAGTCCTTTAAGAACATGGTGCCTCAGCAAGCCCTGGTT
ATCCGAAATGGTGAGAAGCTTAGTATCAATGCAGAAGAGGTTGTCCTGGGAGATCTTGTAGAAGTGAAGG
GTGGTGACCGGATCCCAGCCGATCTCCGTATACTCTCTGCCCATGGCTGTAAGGTGGACAACTCTTCCCT
GACTGGAGAGTCTGAGCCCCAGACCAGATCTCCGGACTTCACCAATGAGAACCCTCTGGAGACCCGTAAC
ATCGCCTTCTTCTCCACCAACTGTGTAGAAGGAACGGCTCGTGGTATTGTTATCAACACTGGTGACCGCA
CTGTTATGGGACGTATTGCAACCTTGGCTTCTGGTCTTGAGGGTGGCCGAACCCCCATTGCTGTTGAGAT
TGAGCACTTCATCCATATCATCACTGGGGTGGCAGTCTTCCTGGGTGTCTCTTTCTTCGTCCTGTCACTC
ATCTTGCAGTACACTTGGCTTGAAGCAGTCATATTCCTCATCGGTATCATTGTCGCCAACGTGCCTGAAG
GTCTCCTGGCTACAGTCACTGTGTGCCTTACACTCACCGCCAAGAGGATGGCTCGTAAAAACTGCTTGGT
GAAGAACTTGGAAGCAGTGGAAACCCTTGGATCTACCTCGACCATCTGCTCTGACAAGACCGGAACCCTG
ACTCAGAACCGTATGACCGTAGCACACATGTGGTTTGACAACCAGATTCATGAAGCCGACACCACAGAGA
ATCAGAGCGGTGCCTGCTTTGATAAGAGCTCCCCCACCTGGACAGCTCTGGCTCGTATTGCTGGTCTTTG
TAACCGTGCGGTGTTCCAGGCTGGTCAAGAGAACACTCCTATTCTGAAGAGAGATGTGGCCGGAGATGCC
TCAGAATCTGCTCTGCTGAAGTGTATTGAGCTGTGCTGTGGCTCGGTAAGGGACATGCGAGAAAAGAACC
AAAAAGTGGCTGAGATTCCCTTCAACTCCACCAATAAATACCAGTTGTCCATACACAAGAATGCCAACTC
TTCAGAGTCTCGATACCTTCTGGTTATGAAGGGTGCCCCCGAAAGGATCCTGGACCGTTGCTCTACCATC
CTGCTTCAAGGCAAAGAGCAGCCCCTAGATGAGGAGCTAAAGGACGCTTTCCAGAATGCTTACATGGAGC
TCGGGGGCCTTGGGGAGCGAGTACTGGGTTTCTGCCACTTAGTTCTAAATGACGACCAGTTCCCTGAAGG
CTTCAACTTTGATACAGAAGAAGTGAATTTCCCCACAGAGGGCCTGTGCTTTGTTGGCCTTATCTCCATG
ATTGACCCTCCCCGCGCCGCTGTGCCTGATGCAGTCGGCAAATGCAGAAGTGCCGGAATCAAGGTTATCA
TGGTCACCGGTGACCACCCCATCACTGCCAAGGCTATTGCCAAGGGAGTAGGTATCATCTCTGAGGGTAA
CGAGACAGTGGAAGACATTGCAGCCCGTCTCAACATCCCAGTCAACCAGGTGAACCCCAGGGATGCAAAA
GCATGTGTGATCCATGGCACAGACCTGAAGGACATGTCCTTGGAACAGATTGACGACATCCTCCGACACC
ACACAGAAATTGTGTTTGCCAGAACCTCCCCTCAGCAGAAGCTCATCATTGTGGAGGGTTGTCAGCGACT
GGGAGCCATTGTGGCAGTGACTGGTGATGGTGTGAACGACTCCCCCGCTCTGAAGAAGGCAGACATTGGG
ATTGCTATGGGTATTGCAGGCTCTGATGTCTCCAAACAGGCTGCAGATATGATTCTGCTGGACGACAACT
TTGCCTCTATTGTGACTGGTGTGGAGGAAGGGCGTCTGATTTTTGATAACCTGAAGAAATCTATTGCCTA
CACACTGACCAGTAACATCCCTGAGATCACCCCTTTCCTCATCTTTATCATGGCCAACATTCCCCTGCCC
CTGGGCACAGTCACCATCCTCTGTATTGATCTGGGCACTGACATGGTCCCTGCCATCTCCCTGGCCTATG
AACAAGCAGAAAGTGACATCATGAAGCGTCAGCCCAGAAACCCAAAGACGGACAAGCTGGTGAATGAGCG
TCTCATCAGTATGGCTTACGGGCAGATCGGTATGATCCAGGCCCTTGGTGGGTTCTTCACCTACTTTGTT
ATCTTGGCGGAGAACGGTTTCCTGCCATCAACGCTGCTCGGCATCAGGGTAAACTGGGATGACCGATGGG
TAAATGATGTGGAAGACAGCTACGGGCAGCAGTGGACCTACGAGCAGAGGAAGATTGTGGAGTTCACCTG
TCACACCTCCTTCTTCGTCAGCATTGTCATTGTACAGTGGGCTGACCTGATCATCTGTAAGACCAGGAGG
AACTCTGTATTCCAGCAGGGCATGAAGAACAAGATCCTTATCTTTGGCCTGTTTGAGGAGACTGCACTGG
CCGCCTTCCTGTCATACTGCCCAGGCATGGATGTGGCACTCCGCATGTACCCACTGAAACCAACATGGTG
GTTCTGTGCCTTCCCCTACTCTCTGCTCATCTTCATATATGATGAAATCCGAAAACTGATAATCAGACGC
AGCCCTGGCGGCTGGGTGGAGAAAGAAACCTATTATTAAGCGGCCGCTTTCGAATCTAGAGCCTGCAGTC
TCGACAAGCTTGTCGAGAAGTACTAGAGGATCATAATCAGCCATACCACATTTGTAGAGGTTTTACTTGC
TTTAAAAAACCTCCCACACCTCCCCCTGAACCTGAAACATAAAATGAATGCAATTGTTGTTGTTAACTTG
TTTATTGCAGCTTATAATGGTTACAAATAAAGCAATAGCATCACAAATTTCACAAATAAAGCATTTTTTT
CACTGCATTCTAGTTGTGGTTTGTCCAAACTCATCAATGTATCTTATCATGTCTGGATCTGATCACTGCT
TGAGCCTAGGAGATCCGAACCAGATAAGTGAAATCTAGTTCCAAACTATTTTGTCATTTTTAATTTTCGT
ATTAGCTTACGACGCTACACCCAGTTCCCATCTATTTTGTCACTCTTCCCTAAATAATCCTTAAAAACTC
CATTTCCACCCCTCCCAGTTCCCAACTATTTTGTCCGCCCACAGCGGGGCATTTTTCTTCCTGTTATGTT
TTTAATCAAACATCCTGCCAACTCCATGTGACAAACCGTCATCTTCGGCTACTTTTTCTCTGTCACAGAA
TGAAAATTTTTCTGTCATCTCTTCGTTATTAATGTTTGTAATTGACTGAATATCAACGCTTATTTGCAGC
CTGAATGGCGAATGGG
[124 nt withheld, positions 3937-4060]
C
[91 nt withheld, positions 4062-4152]
A
[49 nt withheld, positions 4154-4202]
CCTTTGACGTTGGAGTCCACGTTCTT
[37 nt withheld, positions 4229-4265]
ACCCTATCTCGGTCTATTCTTTTGATTTATAAGGGATTTTGCCGATTTCGGCCTATTGGTTAAAAAATGA
GCTGATTTAACAAAAATTTAACGCGAATTTTAACAAAATATTAACGCTTACAATTTAGGTGGCACTTTTC
GGGGAAATGTGCGCGGAACCCCTATTTGTTTATTTTTCTAAATACATTCAAATATGTATCCGCTCATGAG
ACAATAACCCTGATAAATGCTTCAATAATATTGAAAAAGGAAGAGTATGAGTATTCAACATTTCCGTGTC
GCCCTTATTCCCTTTTTTGCGGCATTTTGCCTTCCTGTTTTTGCTCACCCAGAAACGCTGGTGAAAGTAA
AAGATGCTGAAGATCAGTTGGGTGCACGAGTGGGTTACATCGAACTGGATCTCAACAGCGGTAAGATCCT
TGAGAGTTTTCGCCCCGAAGAACGTTTTCCAATGATGAGCACTTTTAAAGTTCTGCTATGTGGCGCGGTA
TTATCCCGTATTGACGCCGGGCAAGAGCAACTCGGTCGCCGCATACACTATTCTCAGAATGACTTGGTTG
AGTACTCACCAGTCACAGAAAAGCATCTTACGGATGGCATGACAGTAAGAGAATTATGCAGTGCTGCCAT
AACCATGAGTGATAACACTGCGGCCAACTTACTTCTGACAACGATCGGAGGACCGAAGGAGCTAACCGCT
TTTTTGCACAACATGGGGGATCATGTAACTCGCCTTGATCGTTGGGAACCGGAGCTGAATGAAGCCATAC
CAAACGACGAGCGTGACACCACGATGCCTGTAGCAATGGCAACAACGTTGCGCAAACTATTAACTGGCGA
ACTACTTACTCTAGCTTCCCGGCAACAATTAATAGACTGGATGGAGGCGGATAAAGTTGCAGGACCACTT
CTGCGCTCGGCCCTTCCGGCTGGCTGGTTTATTGCTGATAAATCTGGAGCCGGTGAGCGTGGGTCTCGCG
GTATCATTGCAGCACTGGGGCCAGATGGTAAGCCCTCCCGTATCGTAGTTATCTACACGACGGGGAGTCA
GGCAACTATGGATGAACGAAATAGACAGATCGCTGAGATAGGTGCCTCACTGATTAAGCATTGGTAACTG
TCAGACCAAGTTTACTCATATATACTTTAGATTGATTTAAAACTTCATTTTTAATTTAAAAGGATCTAGG
TGAAGATCCTTTTTGATAATCTCATGACCAAAATCCCTTAACGTGAGTTTTCGTTCCACTGAGCGTCAGA
CCCCGTAGAAAAGATCAAAGGATCTTCTTGAGATCCTTTTTTTCTGCGCGTAATCTGCTGCTTGCAAACA
AAAAAACCACCGCTACCAGCGGTGGTTTGTTTGCCGGATCAAGAGCTACCAACTCTTTTTCCGAAGGTAA
CTGGCTTCAGCAGAGCGCAGATACCAAATACTGTTCTTCTAGTGTAGCCGTAGTTAGGCCACCACTTCAA
GAACTCTGTAGCACCGCCTACATACCTCGCTCTGCTAATCCTGTTACCAGTGGCTGCTGCCAGTGGCGAT
AAGTCGTGTCTTACCGGGTTGGACTCAAGACGATAGTTACCGGATAAGGCGCAGCGGTCGGGCTGAACGG
GGGGTTCGTGCACACAGCCCAGCTTGGAGCGAACGACCTACACCGAACTGAGATACCTACAGCGTGAGCT
ATGAGAAAGCGCCACGCTTCCCGAAGGGAGAAAGGCGGACAGGTATCCGGTAAGCGGCAGGGTCGGAACA
GGAGAGCGCACGAGGGAGCTTCCAGGGGGAAACGCCTGGTATCTTTATAGTCCTGTCGGGTTTCGCCACC
TCTGACTTGAGCGTCGATTTTTGTGATGCTCGTCAGGGGGGCGGAGCCTATGGAAAAACGCCAGCAACGC
GGCCTTTTTACGGTTCCTGGCCTTTTGCTGGCCTTTTGCTCACATGTTCTTTCCTGCGTTATCCCCTGAT
TCTGTGGATAACCGTATTACCGCCTTTGAGTGAGCTGATACCGCTCGCCGCAGCCGAACGACCGAGCGCA
GCGAGTCAGTGAGCGAGGAAGCGGAAGAGCGCCTGATGCGGTATTTTCTCCTTACGCATCTGTGCGGTAT
TTCACACCGCATAGACCAGCCGCGTAACCTGGCAAAATCGGTTACGGTTGAGTAATAAATGGATGCCCTG
CGTAAGCGGGTGTGGGCGGACAATAAAGTCTTAAACTGAACAAAATAGATCTAAACTATGACAATAAAGT
CTTAAACTAGACAGAATAGTTGTAAACTGAAATCAGTCCAGTTATGCTGTGAAAAAGCATACTGGACTTT
TGTTATGGCTAAAGCAAACTCTTCATTTTCTGAAGTGCAAATTGCCCGTCGTATTAAAGAGGGGCGTGGC
CAAGGGCATGGTAAAGACTATATTCGCGGCGTTGTGACAATTTACCGAACAACTCCGCGGCCGGGAAGCC
GATCTCGGCTTGAACGAATTGTTAGGTGGCGGTACTTGGGTCGATATCAAAGTGCATCACTTCTTCCCGT
ATGCCCAACTTTGTATAGAGAGCCACTGCGGGATCGTCACCGTAATCTGCTTGCACGTAGATCACATAAG
CACCAAGCGCGTTGGCCTCATGCTTGAGGAGATTGATGAGCGCGGTGGCAATGCCCTGCCTCCGGTGCTC
GCCGGAGACTGCGAGATCATAGATATAGATCTCACTACGCGGCTGCTCAAACTTGGGCAGAACGTAAGCC
GCGAGAGCGCCAACAACCGCTTCTTGGTCGAAGGCAGCAAGCGCGATGAATGTCTTACTACGGAGCAAGT
TCCCGAGGTAATCGGAGTCCGGCTGATGTTGGGAGTAGGTGGCTACGTCTCCGAACTCACGACCGAAAAG
ATCAAGAGCAGCCCGCATGGATTTGACTTGGTCAGGGCCGAGCCTACATGTGCGAATGATGCCCATACTT
GAGCCACCTAACTTTGTTTTAGGGCGACTGCCCTGCTGCGTAACATCGTTGCTGCTGCGTAACATCGTTG
CTGCTCCATAACATCAAACATCGACCCACGGCGTAACGCGCTTGCTGCTTGGATGCCCGAGGCATAGACT
GTACAAAAAAACAGTCATAACAAGCCATGAAAACCGCCACTGCGCCGTTACCACCGCTGCGTTCGGTCAA
GGTTCTGGACCAGTTGCGTGAGCGCATACGCTACTTGCATTACAGTTTACGAACCGAACAGGCTTATGTC
AACTGGGTTCGTGCCTTCATCCGTTTCCACGGTGTGCGTCACCCGGCAACCTTGGGCAGCAGCGAAGTCG
AGGCATTTCTGTCCTGGCTGGCGAACGAGCGCAAGGTTTCGGTCTCCACGCATCGTCAGGCATTGGCGGC
CTTGCTGTTCTTCTACGGCAAGGTGCTGTGCACGGATCTGCCCTTGCTTCAGGAGATCGGTAGACCTCGG
CCGTCGCGGCGCTTGCCGGTGGTGCTGACCCCGGATGAAGTGGTTCGCATCCTCGGTTTTCTGGAAGGCG
AGCATCGTTTGTTCGCCCAGGACTCTAGCTATAGTTCTAGTGGTTGGCTACGTACCCGTAGTGGCTATGG
CAGGGCTTGCCGCCCCGACGTTGGCTGCGAGCCCTGGGCCTTCACCCGAACTTGGGGGTTGGGGTGGGGA
AAAGGAAGAAACGCGGGCGTATTGGTCCCAATGGGGTCTCGGTGGGGTATCGACAGAGTGCCAGCCCTGG
GACCGAACCCCGCGTTTATGAACAAACGACCCAACACCCGTGCGTTTTATTCTGTCTTTTTATTGCCGTC
ATAGCGCGGGTTCCTTCCGGTATTGTCTCCTTCCGTGTTTCAGTTAGCCTCCCCCATCTCCCGGTACCTC
AGCTACTCTTAATCTCCAACTTTATATCGAAACGTCCCTGGAAACGGTCTTTTTCGCTATACTGTATGTT
CTGGCCATATGCCTTGCACTCGATACGAACTTCTGTGTTTAAGCTGATGTTGGTAAATTGCACAGCAATA
AGGGGTTGTAGATATTGAGGTTGTAGCCGTATTCCATAGTAAGGATAGTAGTTCAAGGGAAATCCAGCAT
ATCCGCCCATGCCAAAGTAGTCAATCCTAAAGATCTTAGGCTGGTCTTCCTCTTTCTTTCCTTCACAGAG
GATTGGAATCATGTTTTCACTGTACAAGCCTTTGAAACCAACAACTGTTCCATTTGCTGGAGGCTTTGGT
TTAAATCCCAGAATTCTGTTAAGCTTCACAATCACACAGGGCTTGCCTTCTTTAAAACCAAAGGTTGGAT
CATCCAGACCAGAGCAATTTCCGAGCCATTCCCTCTTAAATCGACAGGCTCTTTTTTCGCCTCCATCTCC
ATTTATTGGTCCACGTTCAATGTAGGTAGAGGGTTCAGTTGGGCAGTCTTCAAATTTCACATTGTCCTCT
TGCTTGCTGGAGTTATACTTTTCTAAAAACCTAGTAATGCTAGACACATATTCTGCATATGAAGCCGGGT
CATTCTGATTAAAGGAGAGTTCTGCCTTTACAGCTTTGGGCAGCTGAGTCAGTCCTGGTGGGGCGACACG
GTCCTGATACTTTGGTTCATATATACTGATAGTTAATAGAAGCACTTGAATGGTCCCAATAAATATACCA
GCTAGACATCCATAGAATACCAGATAGAAAAGTAAGATTTTAAACCAGCTGCCACCTGTTCTGCCCAGGA
ACTCCTTCTTCTCGGGGTTCCAGAGAAATTTCTTCCAGCTGCCGTCGTTCTCCTTGGTTTTGTCTCTGGC
CATCTCGAGATCCCGGGTGATCAAGTCTTCGTCGAGTGATTGTAAATAAAATGTAATTTACAGTATAGTA
TTTTAATTAATATACAAATGATTTGATAATAATTCTTATTTAACTATAATATATTGTGTTGGGTTGAATT
AAAGGTCCGTATACTCCGGAATATTAATAG
